Addgene plasmid #238095: pLV-EF1A-DTX4-1-166-EGFP-Hygro
Purpose: Expression of structurally predicted WWE domain of DTX4 with EGFP on C terminal
Depositing lab: Robert Sobol. Depositing organization: Brown University. Publication: Overexpression of the WWE domain of RNF146 modulates poly-(ADP)-ribose dynamics at sites of DNA damage. Al-Rahahleh RQ, Roos WP, Saville KM, Andrews JF, Wu Z, Koczor CA, Prakash A, Sobol RW. DNA Repair (Amst). 2025 Jun;150:103845. doi: 10.1016/j.dnarep.2025.103845. Epub 2025 May 21. PubMed 40403420.
Backbone
  Vector backbone: Lentiviral
  Vector type: Mammalian Expression, Lentiviral
  Selectable markers: Hygromycin
Growth in bacteria
  Bacterial resistance: Ampicillin, 100 μg/mL
  Growth temperature: 37°C
  Growth strain: NEB Stable
  Copy number: High Copy
Gene/Insert
  Gene/Insert name: DTX4
  Species: H. sapiens (human)
  Insert size (bp): 1266
  Mutation: aa 1-166 only
  Entrez Gene: DTX4 (a.k.a. RNF155)
  Promoter: EF1alpha
  Tag / fusion protein: EGFP (C terminal on insert)
  Cloning method: Other
Resource information
  A portion of this plasmid was derived from a plasmid made by: VectorBuilder
Terms and licenses: Academic/Nonprofit Terms; Industry Terms: Not Available to Industry
How to cite: pLV-EF1A-DTX4-1-166-EGFP-Hygro was a gift from Robert Sobol (Addgene plasmid # 238095 ; http://n2t.net/addgene:238095 ; RRID:Addgene_238095)
