[The description below was written by a language model from this plasmid's Addgene catalogue record and pLannotate feature annotations shown in this document.]
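Description:
pLV-EF1A-DTX4-1-166-EGFP-Hygro is a third-generation-style, self-inactivating HIV-1 lentiviral transfer plasmid (about 10.2 kb) for stable expression of a tagged protein fragment in mammalian cells. Part of the plasmid derives from a commercially built vector. In bacteria it is maintained through a high-copy ColE1/pUC origin and selected with ampicillin via the β-lactamase gene. The backbone also carries an f1 origin, an SV40 origin and poly(A) signal, and remnants of a lac/T7/T3 cloning region. Viral genomic RNA is transcribed from an RSV promoter fused to a truncated 5' LTR. It includes the Ψ packaging signal with a partial gag sequence, the RRE for Rev-dependent nuclear export, and the cPPT/CTS element, and it ends in a ΔU3 3' LTR that disables LTR promoter activity after integration.

The payload is driven by the human EF-1α promoter with its intron A and is flanked by Gateway attB sites that reflect the modular assembly of the vector. It encodes residues 1–166 of human DTX4 (also known as RNF155), a Deltex-family ubiquitin ligase. This region corresponds to the structurally predicted WWE domain and is fused at its C terminus to EGFP. A WPRE downstream of the fusion enhances transcript stability and expression. A separate mouse PGK promoter drives the hygromycin phosphotransferase gene, allowing hygromycin selection of transduced cells.

The associated study examined how overexpressed WWE domains affect poly(ADP-ribose) dynamics at sites of DNA damage. In that context, the construct is suited to generating stable cell lines in which the fluorescent DTX4 WWE domain can be followed by live-cell imaging, though the record itself states only the expression purpose.
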