Features (pLannotate 1.2.2; 33 found; start..end, strand, type, name):
      3..229     +  promoter       RSV promoter: Rous sarcoma virus enhancer/promoter
    230..410     +  LTR            5' LTR (truncated): truncated 5' long terminal repeat (LTR) from HIV-1
    457..582     +  misc_feature   HIV-1 Ψ: packaging signal of human immunodeficiency virus type 1
    566..929     +  CDS            HIV-1 gag (fragment): gag protein from human immunodeficiency virus 1; gag
   1075..1308    +  misc_feature   RRE: The Rev response element (RRE) of HIV-1 allows for Rev-dependent mRNA export from the nucleus to the cytoplasm.
   1685..1785    +  CDS            Rev (fragment): human immunodeficiency virus 1 (HIV-1) Rev protein; rev; enhances nuclear export of unspliced and incompletely spliced viral mRNAs
   1803..1920    +  misc_feature   cPPT/CTS: central polypurine tract and central termination sequence of HIV-1
   1938..1958    +  protein_bind   attB4: mutant version of attB; core recombination site for the Gateway® BP reaction BP Clonase™
   1978..2189    +  promoter       EF-1α core promoter: core promoter for human elongation factor EF-1α
   2190..2299    +  intron         EF-1α intron A (fragment): intron upstream of the start codon of human EF-1α
   2925..3128    +  intron         EF-1α intron A: truncated intron upstream of the start codon of human EF-1α
   3137..3161    +  protein_bind   attB1: mutant version of attB; recombination site for the Gateway® BP reaction BP Clonase™
   3171..3671    +  CDS            DTX4 (fragment): DTX4_HUMAN - Also known as KIAA0937, RNF155. Experimental evidence at protein level: Swiss-Prot protein existence level 1. Regulator of Notch signaling, a signaling pathway involved in cell-cell communications that regulates a broad spectrum of cell-fate determinations (By similarity). Functions as a ubiquitin ligase protein in vivo, mediating 'Lys48'-linked polyubiquitination and promoting degradation of TBK1, targeting to TBK1 requires interaction with NLRP4. From Homo sapiens (Human).
   3717..4436    +  CDS            EGFP: the original enhanced GFP (Yang et al., 1996) mammalian codon-optimized
   4437..4461    -  protein_bind   attB2: mutant version of attB; recombination site for the Gateway® BP reaction BP Clonase™
   4479..5067    +  misc_feature   WPRE: woodchuck hepatitis virus posttranscriptional regulatory element
   5098..5597    +  promoter       PGK promoter: mouse phosphoglycerate kinase 1 promoter
   5614..6636    +  CDS            hph: KHYB_ECOLX - Experimental evidence at protein level: Swiss-Prot protein existence level 1. The aminoglycoside phosphotransferases achieve inactivation of their antibiotic substrates by phosphorylation. Only phosphorylates hygromycin and closely related compounds such as demethyl analogs and destomycin. From Escherichia coli.
   6632..6709    +  CDS            nef (fragment): NEF_HV1Z2 - Experimental evidence at protein level: Swiss-Prot protein existence level 1. Extracellular Nef protein targets CD4(+) T-lymphocytes for apoptosis by interacting with CXCR4 surface receptors. From Human immunodeficiency virus type 1 group M subtype D (isolate Z2/CDC-Z34) (HIV-1).
   6711..6944    +  LTR            3' LTR (ΔU3): self-inactivating 3' long terminal repeat (LTR) from HIV-1
   7016..7137    +  polyA_signal   SV40 poly(A) signal: SV40 polyadenylation signal
   7177..7312    +  rep_origin     SV40 ori: SV40 origin of replication
   7333..7351    -  promoter       T7 promoter: promoter for bacteriophage T7 RNA polymerase
   7359..7514    +  CDS            lacZα (fragment): LacZα fragment of β-galactosidase; lacZ fragment
   7519..7947    +  rep_origin     f1 ori (sequence partly withheld): f1 bacteriophage origin of replication; arrow indicates direction of (+) strand synthesis
   8000..8104    +  promoter       AmpR promoter: bla
   8105..8965    +  CDS            AmpR: β-lactamase; bla; confers resistance to ampicillin, carbenicillin, and related antibiotics
   9136..9724    +  rep_origin     ori: high-copy-number ColE1/pMB1/pBR322/pUC origin of replication
   9907..9999    +  CDS            lacI (fragment): lac repressor; lacI; The lac repressor binds to the lac operator to inhibit transcription in E. coli. This inhibition can be relieved by adding lactose or isopropyl-β-D-thiogalactopyranoside (IPTG).
  10012..10033   +  protein_bind   CAP binding site: CAP binding activates transcription in the presence of cAMP. E. coli catabolite activator protein
  10048..10078   +  promoter       lac promoter: promoter for the E. coli lac operon
  10086..10102   +  protein_bind   lac operator: The lac repressor binds to the lac operator to inhibit transcription in E. coli. This inhibition can be relieved by adding lactose or isopropyl-β-D-thiogalactopyranoside (IPTG). lac repressor encoded by lacI
  10147..10165   +  promoter       T3 promoter: promoter for bacteriophage T3 RNA polymerase
>Addgene plasmid #238095 | pLV-EF1A-DTX4-1-166-EGFP-Hygro | addgene full sequence | sequence record 472689 | Addgene NGS Result
AATGTAGTCTTATGCAATACTCTTGTAGTCTTGCAACATGGTAACGATGAGTTAGCAACATGCCTTACAA
GGAGAGAAAAAGCACCGTGCATGCCGATTGGTGGAAGTAAGGTGGTACGATCGTGCCTTATTAGGAAGGC
AACAGACGGGTCTGACATGGATTGGACGAACCACTGAATTGCCGCATTGCAGAGATATTGTATTTAAGTG
CCTAGCTCGATACATAAACGGGTCTCTCTGGTTAGACCAGATCTGAGCCTGGGAGCTCTCTGGCTAACTA
GGGAACCCACTGCTTAAGCCTCAATAAAGCTTGCCTTGAGTGCTTCAAGTAGTGTGTGCCCGTCTGTTGT
GTGACTCTGGTAACTAGAGATCCCTCAGACCCTTTTAGTCAGTGTGGAAAATCTCTAGCAGTGGCGCCCG
AACAGGGACTTGAAAGCGAAAGGGAAACCAGAGGAGCTCTCTCGACGCAGGACTCGGCTTGCTGAAGCGC
GCACGGCAAGAGGCGAGGGGCGGCGACTGGTGAGTACGCCAAAAATTTTGACTAGCGGAGGCTAGAAGGA
GAGAGATGGGTGCGAGAGCGTCAGTATTAAGCGGGGGAGAATTAGATCGCGATGGGAAAAAATTCGGTTA
AGGCCAGGGGGAAAGAAAAAATATAAATTAAAACATATAGTATGGGCAAGCAGGGAGCTAGAACGATTCG
CAGTTAATCCTGGCCTGTTAGAAACATCAGAAGGCTGTAGACAAATACTGGGACAGCTACAACCATCCCT
TCAGACAGGATCAGAAGAACTTAGATCATTATATAATACAGTAGCAACCCTCTATTGTGTGCATCAAAGG
ATAGAGATAAAAGACACCAAGGAAGCTTTAGACAAGATAGAGGAAGAGCAAAACAAAAGTAAGACCACCG
CACAGCAAGCGGCCGCTGATCTTCAGACCTGGAGGAGGAGATATGAGGGACAATTGGAGAAGTGAATTAT
ATAAATATAAAGTAGTAAAAATTGAACCATTAGGAGTAGCACCCACCAAGGCAAAGAGAAGAGTGGTGCA
GAGAGAAAAAAGAGCAGTGGGAATAGGAGCTTTGTTCCTTGGGTTCTTGGGAGCAGCAGGAAGCACTATG
GGCGCAGCGTCAATGACGCTGACGGTACAGGCCAGACAATTATTGTCTGGTATAGTGCAGCAGCAGAACA
ATTTGCTGAGGGCTATTGAGGCGCAACAGCATCTGTTGCAACTCACAGTCTGGGGCATCAAGCAGCTCCA
GGCAAGAATCCTGGCTGTGGAAAGATACCTAAAGGATCAACAGCTCCTGGGGATTTGGGGTTGCTCTGGA
AAACTCATTTGCACCACTGCTGTGCCTTGGAATGCTAGTTGGAGTAATAAATCTCTGGAACAGATTTGGA
ATCACACGACCTGGATGGAGTGGGACAGAGAAATTAACAATTACACAAGCTTAATACACTCCTTAATTGA
AGAATCGCAAAACCAGCAAGAAAAGAATGAACAAGAATTATTGGAATTAGATAAATGGGCAAGTTTGTGG
AATTGGTTTAACATAACAAATTGGCTGTGGTATATAAAATTATTCATAATGATAGTAGGAGGCTTGGTAG
GTTTAAGAATAGTTTTTGCTGTACTTTCTATAGTGAATAGAGTTAGGCAGGGATATTCACCATTATCGTT
TCAGACCCACCTCCCAACCCCGAGGGGACCCGACAGGCCCGAAGGAATAGAAGAAGAAGGTGGAGAGAGA
GACAGAGACAGATCCATTCGATTAGTGAACGGATCTCGACGGTATCGCTAGCTTTTAAAAGAAAAGGGGG
GATTGGGGGGTACAGTGCAGGGGAAAGAATAGTAGACATAATAGCAACAGACATACAAACTAAAGAATTA
CAAAAACAAATTACAAAAATTCAAAATTTTACTAGTGATTATCGGATCAACTTTGTATAGAAAAGTTGGG
CTCCGGTGCCCGTCAGTGGGCAGAGCGCACATCGCCCACAGTCCCCGAGAAGTTGGGGGGAGGGGTCGGC
AATTGAACCGGTGCCTAGAGAAGGTGGCGCGGGGTAAACTGGGAAAGTGATGTCGTGTACTGGCTCCGCC
TTTTTCCCGAGGGTGGGGGAGAACCGTATATAAGTGCAGTAGTCGCCGTGAACGTTCTTTTTCGCAACGG
GTTTGCCGCCAGAACACAGGTAAGTGCCGTGTGTGGTTCCCGCGGGCCTGGCCTCTTTACGGGTTATGGC
CCTTGCGTGCCTTGAATTACTTCCACCTGGCTGCAGTACGTGATTCTTGATCCCGAGCTTCGGGTTGGAA
GTGGGTGGGAGAGTTCGAGGCCTTGCGCTTAAGGAGCCCCTTCGCCTCGTGCTTGAGTTGAGGCCTGGCC
TGGGCGCTGGGGCCGCCGCGTGCGAATCTGGTGGCACCTTCGCGCCTGTCTCGCTGCTTTCGATAAGTCT
CTAGCCATTTAAAATTTTTGATGACCTGCTGCGACGCTTTTTTTCTGGCAAGATAGTCTTGTAAATGCGG
GCCAAGATCTGCACACTGGTATTTCGGTTTTTGGGGCCGCGGGCGGCGACGGGGCCCGTGCGTCCCAGCG
CACATGTTCGGCGAGGCGGGGCCTGCGAGCGCGGCCACCGAGAATCGGACGGGGGTAGTCTCAAGCTGGC
CGGCCTGCTCTGGTGCCTGGTCTCGCGCCGCCGTGTATCGCCCCGCCCTGGGCGGCAAGGCTGGCCCGGT
CGGCACCAGTTGCGTGAGCGGAAAGATGGCCGCTTCCCGGCCCTGCTGCAGGGAGCTCAAAATGGAGGAC
GCGGCGCTCGGGAGAGCGGGCGGGTGAGTCACCCACACAAAGGAAAAGGGCCTTTCCGTCCTCAGCCGTC
GCTTCATGTGACTCCACGGAGTACCGGGCGCCGTCCAGGCACCTCGATTAGTTCTCGAGCTTTTGGAGTA
CGTCGTCTTTAGGTTGGGGGGAGGGGTTTTATGCGATGGAGTTTCCCCACACTGAGTGGGTGGAGACTGA
AGTTAGGCCAGCTTGGCACTTGATGTAATTCTCCTTGGAATTTGCCCTTTTTGAGTTTGGATCTTGGTTC
ATTCTCAAGCCTCAGACAGTGGTTCAAAGTTTTTTTCTTCCATTTCAGGTGTCGTGACAAGTTTGTACAA
AAAAGCAGGCTGCCACCATGATGCTGCTGGCCTCTGCCGTGGTGGTGTGGGAGTGGCTGAATGAGCACGG
ACGGTGGAGACCATACTCACCAGCCGTGTCACATCATATCGAGGCCGTGGTGCGGGCCGGCCCCAGGGCT
GGCGGGTCCGTTGTCCTGGGTCAGGTGGACAGCAGACTGGCCCCATACATCATCGACCTGCAGAGCATGA
ACCAGTTTCGACAGGACACAGGCACACTGAGACCTGTGCGGAGAAACTATTACGATCCAAGCTCAGCACC
CGGCAAAGGCGTGGTGTGGGAGTGGGAGAATGACAACGGGTCATGGACCCCTTACGATATGGAGGTGGGC
ATTACAATCCAGCACGCCTATGAGAAGCAGCACCCTTGGATCGACCTGACATCCATCGGGTTCAGCTACG
TGATTGATTTCAACACCATGGGCCAGATCAATAGGCAGACCCAGAGACAGCGGAGAGTGAGGAGAAGACT
GGATCTGATCTATCCCATGGTGACAGGCAGTGGCGGGGGCGGCAGCGGCGGAGGCGGCTCCGGAGGCGGA
GGAAGCATGGTGAGCAAGGGCGAGGAGCTGTTCACCGGGGTGGTGCCCATCCTGGTCGAGCTGGACGGCG
ACGTAAACGGCCACAAGTTCAGCGTGTCCGGCGAGGGCGAGGGCGATGCCACCTACGGCAAGCTGACCCT
GAAGTTCATCTGCACCACCGGCAAGCTGCCCGTGCCCTGGCCCACCCTCGTGACCACCCTGACCTACGGC
GTGCAGTGCTTCAGCCGCTACCCCGACCACATGAAGCAGCACGACTTCTTCAAGTCCGCCATGCCCGAAG
GCTACGTCCAGGAGCGCACCATCTTCTTCAAGGACGACGGCAACTACAAGACCCGCGCCGAGGTGAAGTT
CGAGGGCGACACCCTGGTGAACCGCATCGAGCTGAAGGGCATCGACTTCAAGGAGGACGGCAACATCCTG
GGGCACAAGCTGGAGTACAACTACAACAGCCACAACGTCTATATCATGGCCGACAAGCAGAAGAACGGCA
TCAAGGTGAACTTCAAGATCCGCCACAACATCGAGGACGGCAGCGTGCAGCTCGCCGACCACTACCAGCA
GAACACCCCCATCGGCGACGGCCCCGTGCTGCTGCCCGACAACCACTACCTGAGCACCCAGTCCGCCCTG
AGCAAAGACCCCAACGAGAAGCGCGATCACATGGTCCTGCTGGAGTTCGTGACCGCCGCCGGGATCACTC
TCGGCATGGACGAGCTGTACAAGTAAACCCAGCTTTCTTGTACAAAGTGGTGATAATCGAATTCCGATAA
TCAACCTCTGGATTACAAAATTTGTGAAAGATTGACTGGTATTCTTAACTATGTTGCTCCTTTTACGCTA
TGTGGATACGCTGCTTTAATGCCTTTGTATCATGCTATTGCTTCCCGTATGGCTTTCATTTTCTCCTCCT
TGTATAAATCCTGGTTGCTGTCTCTTTATGAGGAGTTGTGGCCCGTTGTCAGGCAACGTGGCGTGGTGTG
CACTGTGTTTGCTGACGCAACCCCCACTGGTTGGGGCATTGCCACCACCTGTCAGCTCCTTTCCGGGACT
TTCGCTTTCCCCCTCCCTATTGCCACGGCGGAACTCATCGCCGCCTGCCTTGCCCGCTGCTGGACAGGGG
CTCGGCTGTTGGGCACTGACAATTCCGTGGTGTTGTCGGGGAAGCTGACGTCCTTTCCATGGCTGCTCGC
CTGTGTTGCCACCTGGATTCTGCGCGGGACGTCCTTCTGCTACGTCCCTTCGGCCCTCAATCCAGCGGAC
CTTCCTTCCCGCGGCCTGCTGCCGGCTCTGCGGCCTCTTCCGCGTCTTCGCCTTCGCCCTCAGACGAGTC
GGATCTCCCTTTGGGCCGCCTCCCCGCATCGGGAATTCCCGCGGTTCGAATTCTACCGGGTAGGGGAGGC
GCTTTTCCCAAGGCAGTCTGGAGCATGCGCTTTAGCAGCCCCGCTGGGCACTTGGCGCTACACAAGTGGC
CTCTGGCCTCGCACACATTCCACATCCACCGGTAGGCGCCAACCGGCTCCGTTCTTTGGTGGCCCCTTCG
CGCCACCTTCTACTCCTCCCCTAGTCAGGAAGTTCCCCCCCGCCCCGCAGCTCGCGTCGTGCAGGACGTG
ACAAATGGAAGTAGCACGTCTCACTAGTCTCGTGCAGATGGACAGCACCGCTGAGCAATGGAAGCGGGTA
GGCCTTTGGGGCAGCGGCCAATAGCAGCTTTGCTCCTTCGCTTTCTGGGCTCAGAGGCTGGGAAGGGGTG
GGTCCGGGGGCGGGCTCAGGGGCGGGCTCAGGGGCGGGGCGGGCGCCCGAAGGTCCTCCGGAGGCCCGGC
ATTCTGCACGCTTCAAAAGCGCACGTCTGCCGCGCTGTTCTCCTCTTCCTCATCTCCGGGCCTTTCGACC
TCACGTGGCCACCATGAAAAAGCCTGAACTCACCGCGACGTCTGTCGAGAAGTTTCTGATCGAAAAGTTC
GACAGCGTCTCCGACCTGATGCAGCTCTCGGAGGGCGAAGAATCTCGTGCTTTCAGCTTCGATGTAGGAG
GGCGTGGATATGTCCTGCGGGTAAATAGCTGCGCCGATGGTTTCTACAAAGATCGTTATGTTTATCGGCA
CTTTGCATCGGCCGCGCTCCCGATTCCGGAAGTGCTTGACATTGGGGAATTTAGCGAGAGCCTGACCTAT
TGCATCTCCCGCCGTGCACAGGGTGTCACGTTGCAAGACCTGCCTGAAACCGAACTGCCCGCTGTTCTGC
AGCCGGTCGCGGAGGCCATGGATGCGATCGCTGCGGCCGATCTTAGCCAGACGAGCGGGTTCGGCCCATT
CGGACCGCAAGGAATCGGTCAATACACTACATGGCGTGATTTCATATGCGCGATTGCTGATCCCCATGTG
TATCACTGGCAAACTGTGATGGACGACACCGTCAGTGCGTCCGTCGCGCAGGCTCTCGATGAGCTGATGC
TTTGGGCCGAGGACTGCCCCGAAGTCCGGCACCTCGTGCACGCGGATTTCGGCTCCAACAATGTCCTGAC
GGACAATGGCCGCATAACAGCGGTCATTGACTGGAGCGAGGCGATGTTCGGGGATTCCCAATACGAGGTC
GCCAACATCTTCTTCTGGAGGCCGTGGTTGGCTTGTATGGAGCAGCAGACGCGCTACTTCGAGCGGAGGC
ATCCGGAGCTTGCAGGATCGCCGCGGCTCCGGGCGTATATGCTCCGCATTGGTCTTGACCAACTCTATCA
GAGCTTGGTTGACGGCAATTTCGATGATGCAGCTTGGGCGCAGGGTCGATGCGACGCAATCGTCCGATCC
GGAGCCGGGACTGTCGGGCGTACACAAATCGCCCGCAGAAGCGCGGCCGTCTGGACCGATGGCTGTGTAG
AAGTACTCGCCGATAGTGGAAACCGACGCCCCAGCACTCGTCCGAGGGCAAAGGAATAGGGTACCTTTAA
GACCAATGACTTACAAGGCAGCTGTAGATCTTAGCCACTTTTTAAAAGAAAAGGGGGGACTGGAAGGGCT
AATTCACTCCCAACGAAGACAAGATCTGCTTTTTGCTTGTACTGGGTCTCTCTGGTTAGACCAGATCTGA
GCCTGGGAGCTCTCTGGCTAACTAGGGAACCCACTGCTTAAGCCTCAATAAAGCTTGCCTTGAGTGCTTC
AAGTAGTGTGTGCCCGTCTGTTGTGTGACTCTGGTAACTAGAGATCCCTCAGACCCTTTTAGTCAGTGTG
GAAAATCTCTAGCAGTAGTAGTTCATGTCATCTTATTATTCAGTATTTATAACTTGCAAAGAAATGAATA
TCAGAGAGTGAGAGGAACTTGTTTATTGCAGCTTATAATGGTTACAAATAAAGCAATAGCATCACAAATT
TCACAAATAAAGCATTTTTTTCACTGCATTCTAGTTGTGGTTTGTCCAAACTCATCAATGTATCTTATCA
TGTCTGGCTCTAGCTATCCCGCCCCTAACTCCGCCCATCCCGCCCCTAACTCCGCCCAGTTCCGCCCATT
CTCCGCCCCATGGCTGACTAATTTTTTTTATTTATGCAGAGGCCGAGGCCGCCTCGGCCTCTGAGCTATT
CCAGAAGTAGTGAGGAGGCTTTTTTGGAGGCCTAGGGACGTACCCAATTCGCCCTATAGTGAGTCGTATT
ACGCGCGCTCACTGGCCGTCGTTTTACAACGTCGTGACTGGGAAAACCCTGGCGTTACCCAACTTAATCG
CCTTGCAGCACATCCCCCTTTCGCCAGCTGGCGTAATAGCGAAGAGGCCCGCACCGATCGCCCTTCCCAA
CAGTTGCGCAGCCTGAATGGCGAATGGG
[124 nt withheld, positions 7519-7642]
C
[91 nt withheld, positions 7644-7734]
A
[49 nt withheld, positions 7736-7784]
CCTTTGACGTTGGAGTCCACGTTCTTT
[37 nt withheld, positions 7812-7848]
ACCCTATCTCGGTCTATTCTTTTGATTTATAAGGGATTTTGCCGATTTCGGCCTATTGGTTAAAAAATGA
GCTGATTTAACAAAAATTTAACGCGAATTTTAACAAAATATTAACGCTTACAATTTAGGTGGCACTTTTC
GGGGAAATGTGCGCGGAACCCCTATTTGTTTATTTTTCTAAATACATTCAAATATGTATCCGCTCATGAG
ACAATAACCCTGATAAATGCTTCAATAATATTGAAAAAGGAAGAGTATGAGTATTCAACATTTCCGTGTC
GCCCTTATTCCCTTTTTTGCGGCATTTTGCCTTCCTGTTTTTGCTCACCCAGAAACGCTGGTGAAAGTAA
AAGATGCTGAAGATCAGTTGGGTGCACGAGTGGGTTACATCGAACTGGATCTCAACAGCGGTAAGATCCT
TGAGAGTTTTCGCCCCGAAGAACGTTTTCCAATGATGAGCACTTTTAAAGTTCTGCTATGTGGCGCGGTA
TTATCCCGTATTGACGCCGGGCAAGAGCAACTCGGTCGCCGCATACACTATTCTCAGAATGACTTGGTTG
AGTACTCACCAGTCACAGAAAAGCATCTTACGGATGGCATGACAGTAAGAGAATTATGCAGTGCTGCCAT
AACCATGAGTGATAACACTGCGGCCAACTTACTTCTGACAACGATCGGAGGACCGAAGGAGCTAACCGCT
TTTTTGCACAACATGGGGGATCATGTAACTCGCCTTGATCGTTGGGAACCGGAGCTGAATGAAGCCATAC
CAAACGACGAGCGTGACACCACGATGCCTGTAGCAATGGCAACAACGTTGCGCAAACTATTAACTGGCGA
ACTACTTACTCTAGCTTCCCGGCAACAATTAATAGACTGGATGGAGGCGGATAAAGTTGCAGGACCACTT
CTGCGCTCGGCCCTTCCGGCTGGCTGGTTTATTGCTGATAAATCTGGAGCCGGTGAGCGTGGGTCTCGCG
GTATCATTGCAGCACTGGGGCCAGATGGTAAGCCCTCCCGTATCGTAGTTATCTACACGACGGGGAGTCA
GGCAACTATGGATGAACGAAATAGACAGATCGCTGAGATAGGTGCCTCACTGATTAAGCATTGGTAACTG
TCAGACCAAGTTTACTCATATATACTTTAGATTGATTTAAAACTTCATTTTTAATTTAAAAGGATCTAGG
TGAAGATCCTTTTTGATAATCTCATGACCAAAATCCCTTAACGTGAGTTTTCGTTCCACTGAGCGTCAGA
CCCCGTAGAAAAGATCAAAGGATCTTCTTGAGATCCTTTTTTTCTGCGCGTAATCTGCTGCTTGCAAACA
AAAAAACCACCGCTACCAGCGGTGGTTTGTTTGCCGGATCAAGAGCTACCAACTCTTTTTCCGAAGGTAA
CTGGCTTCAGCAGAGCGCAGATACCAAATACTGTTCTTCTAGTGTAGCCGTAGTTAGGCCACCACTTCAA
GAACTCTGTAGCACCGCCTACATACCTCGCTCTGCTAATCCTGTTACCAGTGGCTGCTGCCAGTGGCGAT
AAGTCGTGTCTTACCGGGTTGGACTCAAGACGATAGTTACCGGATAAGGCGCAGCGGTCGGGCTGAACGG
GGGGTTCGTGCACACAGCCCAGCTTGGAGCGAACGACCTACACCGAACTGAGATACCTACAGCGTGAGCT
ATGAGAAAGCGCCACGCTTCCCGAAGAGAGAAAGGCGGACAGGTATCCGGTAAGCGGCAGGGTCGGAACA
GGAGAGCGCACGAGGGAGCTTCCAGGGGGAAACGCCTGGTATCTTTATAGTCCTGTCGGGTTTCGCCACC
TCTGACTTGAGCGTCGATTTTTGTGATGCTCGTCAGGGGGGCGGAGCCTATGGAAAAACGCCAGCAACGC
GGCCTTTTTACGGTTCCTGGCCTTTTGCTGGCCTTTTGCTCACATGTTCTTTCCTGCGTTATCCCCTGAT
TCTGTGGATAACCGTATTACCGCCTTTGAGTGAGCTGATACCGCTCGCCGCAGCCGAACGACCGAGCGCA
GCGAGTCAGTGAGCGAGGAAGCGGAAGAGCGCCCAATACGCAAACCGCCTCTCCCCGCGCGTTGGCCGAT
TCATTAATGCAGCTGGCACGACAGGTTTCCCGACTGGAAAGCGGGCAGTGAGCGCAACGCAATTAATGTG
AGTTAGCTCACTCATTAGGCACCCCAGGCTTTACACTTTATGCTTCCGGCTCGTATGTTGTGTGGAATTG
TGAGCGGATAACAATTTCACACAGGAAACAGCTATGACCATGATTACGCCAAGCGCGCAATTAACCCTCA
CTAAAGGGAACAAAAGCTGGAGCTGCAAGCTT
